>Addgene plasmid #134926 | Rap1A FLARE | addgene full sequence | sequence record 328828 | Addgene NGS Result
TCCTGCATCTTTTAATCAAATCCCAAGATGTGTATAAACGCGCCGGTATGTACAGGAAGAGGTTTATACT
AAACTGTTACATTGCAAACGTGGTTTCGTGTGCCAAGTGTGAAAACCGATGTTTAATCAAGGCTCTGACG
CATTTCTACAACCACGACTCCAAGTGTGTGGGTGAAGTCATGCATCTTTTAATCAAATCCCAAGATGTGT
ATAAACCACCAAACTGCCAAAAAATGAAAACTGTCGACAAGCTCTGTCCGTTTGCTGGCAACTGCAAGGG
TCTCAATCCTATTTGTAATTATTGAATAATAAAACAATTATAAATGTCAAATTTGTTTTTTATTAACGAT
ACAAACCAAACGCAACAAGAACATTTGTAGTATTATCTATAATTGAAAACGCGTAGTTATAATCGCTGAG
GTAATATTTAAAATCATTTTCAAATGATTCACAGTTAATTTGCGACAATATAATTTTATTTTCACATAAA
CTAGACGCCTTGTCGTCTTCTTCTTCGTATTCCTTCTCTTTTTCATTTTTCTCTTCATAAAAATTAACAT
AGTTATTATCGTATCCATATATGTATCTATCGTATAGAGTAAATTTTTTGTTGTCATAAATATATATGTC
TTTTTTAATGGGGTGTATAGTACCGCTGCGCATAGTTTTTCTGTAATTTACAACAGTGCTATTTTCTGGT
AGTTCTTCGGAGTGTGTTGCTTTAATTATTAAATTTATATAATCAATGAATTTGGGATCGTCGGTTTTGT
ACAATATGTTGCCGGCATAGTACGCAGCTTCTTCTAGTTCAATTACACCATTTTTTAGCAGCACCGGATT
AACATAACTTTCCAAAATGTTGTACGAACCGTTAAACAAAAACAGTTCACCTCCCTTTTCTATACTATTG
TCTGCGAGCAGTTGTTTGTTGTTAAAAATAACAGCCATTGTAATGAGACGCACAAACTAATATCACAAAC
TGGAAATGTCTATCAATATATAGTTGCTGATGGCCGGCCTATTAATAGTAATCAATTACGGGGTCATTAG
TTCATAGCCCATATATGGAGTTCCGCGTTACATAACTTACGGTAAATGGCCCGCCTGGCTGACCGCCCAA
CGACCCCCGCCCATTGACGTCAATAATGACGTATGTTCCCATAGTAACGCCAATAGGGACTTTCCATTGA
CGTCAATGGGTGGAGTATTTACGGTAAACTGCCCACTTGGCAGTACATCAAGTGTATCATATGCCAAGTC
CGCCCCCTATTGACGTCAATGACGGTAAATGGCCCGCCTGGCATTATGCCCAGTACATGACCTTACGGGA
CTTTCCTACTTGGCAGTACATCTACGTATTAGTCATCGCTATTACCATGCTGATGCGGTTTTGGCAGTAC
ACCAATGGGCGTGGATAGCGGTTTGACTCACGGGGATTTCCAAGTCTCCACCCCATTGACGTCAATGGGA
GTTTGTTTTGGCACCAAAATCAACGGGACTTTCCAAAATGTCGTAATAACCCCGCCCCGTTGACGCAAAT
GGGCGGTAGGCGTGTACGGTGGGAGGTCTATATAAGCAGACGTCGTTTAGTGAACCGTCAGATCACTAGA
TGCTTTATTGCGGTAGTTTATCACAGTTAAATTGCTAACGCCAGTCTCGAACTTAACGTGCAGAAGTTGG
TCGTGAGGCACTGGGCAGGTAAGTATCGGGCCCTTTGTGCGGGGGGAGCGGCTCGGGGCTGTCCGCGGGG
GGACGGCTGCCTTCGGGGGGGACGGGGCAGGGCGGGGTTCGGCTTCTGGCGTGTGACCGGCGGCTCTAGA
GCCTCTGCTAACCATGTTCATGCCTTCTTCTTTTTCCTACAGCTCCTGGGCAACGTGCTGGTTATTGTGC
TGTCTCATCATTTTGGCAAAGAATTGGATCGGACCGAAATTAATACGACTCACTATAGGGGAATTGTGAG
CGGATAACAATTCCCCGGAGTTAATCCGGGACCTTTAATTCAACCCAACACAATATATTATAGTTAAATA
AGAATTATTATCAAATCATTTGTATATTAATTAAAATACTATACTGTAAATTACATTTTATTTACAATCA
AAGGAGATATACCATGGAGCAGAAGCTGATCTCCGAGGAGGACCTGGGATCTGGATCTGCTAGCATGGAC
TGCTGTATCATCCGCGTCAGCCTGGACGTGGACAATGGCAACATGTACAAGAGCATCCTGGTGACCAGCC
AAGATAAGGCTCCGGCTGTAATCCGCAAGGCCATGGACAAACACAACCTGGAGGAGGAGGAGCCGGAGGA
CTATGAGCTGCTGCAGATTCTCTCAGATGACCGGAAGCTGAAGATCCCTGAAAACGCCAACGTCTTCTAT
GCCATGAACTCTACCGCCAACTATGACTTTGTCCTCAAGAAGCGGACCTTCTCCGGAGGATCCGGTTCAC
TCGAGATGGTGAGCAAGGGCGAAGAGCTGTTCACCGGCGTGGTGCCCATCCTGGTGGAGCTGGACGGCGA
CGTGAACGGCCACAAGTTCAGCGTGAGCGGCGAGGGCGAGGGCGACGCCACCTACGGCAAGCTGACCCTG
AAGCTGCTGTGCACCACCGGCAAGCTGCCCGTGCCCTGGCCCACCCTGGTGACCACCCTGGGCTACGGCG
TGCAGTGCTTCGCCCGGTACCCCGACCACATGAAGCAGCACGACTTCTTCAAGAGCGCCATGCCCGAGGG
CTACGTGCAGGAGCGGACCATCTTCTTCAAGGACGACGGCAACTACAAGACCCGGGCCGAGGTGAAGTTC
GAGGGCGACACCCTGGTGAACCGGATCGAGCTGAAGGGCATCGACTTCAAGGAGGACGGCAACATCCTGG
GCCACAAGCTGGAGTACAACTACAACAGCCACAACGTGTACATCACCGCCGACAAGCAGAAGAACGGCAT
CAAGGCCAACTTCAAGATCCGGCACAACATCGAGGACGGCGGCGTGCAGCTGGCCGACCACTACCAGCAG
AACACCCCCATCGGCGACGGCCCCGTGCTGCTGCCCGACAACCACTACCTGAGCTACCAGAGCGCCCTGT
TCAAGGACCCCAACGAGAAGCGGGACCACATGGTGCTGCTGGAGTTCCTGACCGCCGCCGGCATCACCGA
GGGCATGGACGAGCTGTACAAGGAGCAGAAGCTGATCTCCGAGGAGGACCTGGAATTCGGAAGCGGAGCT
ACTAACTTCAGCCTGCTGAAGCAGGCTGGAGACGTGGAGGAGAACCCTGGACCTCTGCAGAGGCCTAACT
CGAAGAAGACATCCAACAGCCAGAAAATTAATGGCAGTGGAGAGGGCAGAGGAAGTCTGCTAACATGCGG
TGACGTCGAGGAGAATCCTGGCCCACTGCAGGACTATAAGGACGATGATGACAAAGGTACCGGTATGGTG
AGCAAGGGCGAGGAGCTGTTCACCGGGGTGGTGCCCATCCTGGTCGAGCTGGACGGCGACGTAAACGGCC
ACAAGTTCAGCGTGTCCGGCGAGGGCGAGGGCGATGCCACCTACGGCAAGCTGACCCTGAAGTTCATCTG
CACCACCGGCAAGCTGCCCGTGCCCTGGCCCACCCTCGTGACCACCCTGTCCTGGGGCGTGCAGTGCTTC
GCCCGCTACCCCGACCACATGAAGCAGCACGACTTCTTCAAGTCCGCCATGCCCGAAGGCTACGTCCAGG
AGCGCACCATCTTCTTCAAGGACGACGGCAACTACAAGACCCGCGCCGAGGTGAAGTTCGAGGGCGACAC
CCTGGTGAACCGCATCGAGCTGAAGGGCATCGACTTCAAGGAGGACGGCAACATCCTGGGGCACAAGCTG
GAGTACAACGCCATCCACGGCAACGTCTATATCACCGCCGACAAGCAGAAGAACGGCATCAAGGCCAACT
TCGGCCTCAACTGCAACATCGAGGACGGCAGCGTGCAGCTCGCCGACCACTACCAGCAGAACACCCCCAT
CGGCGACGGCCCCGTGCTGCTGCCCGACAACCACTACCTGAGCACCCAGTCCAAGCTGAGCAAAGACCCC
AACGAGAAGCGCGATCACATGGTCCTGCTGGAGTTCGTGACCGCCGCCGGGATCACTCTCGGCATGGACG
AGCTGTACAAGTCCGGACTCAGATCTCGAGCTAAGCTTATGCGTGAGTACAAGCTAGTGGTCCTTGGTTC
AGGAGGCGTTGGGAAGTCTGCTCTGACAGTTCAGTTTGTTCAGGGAATTTTTGTTGAAAAATATGACCCA
ACGATAGAAGATTCCTACAGAAAGCAAGTTGAAGTCGATTGCCAACAGTGTATGCTCGAAATCCTGGATA
CTGCAGGGACAGAGCAATTTACAGCAATGAGGGATTTGTATATGAAGAACGGCCAAGGTTTTGCACTAGT
ATATTCTATTACAGCTCAGTCCACGTTTAACGACTTACAGGACCTGAGGGAACAGATTTTACGGGTTAAG
GACACGGAAGATGTTCCAATGATTTTGGTTGGCAATAAATGTGACCTGGAAGATGAGCGAGTAGTTGGCA
AAGAGCAGGGCCAGAATTTAGCAAGACAGTGGTGTAACTGTGCCTTTTTAGAATCTTCTGCAAAGTCAAA
GATCAATGTTAATGAGATATTTTATGACCTGGTCAGACAGATAAATAGGAAAACACCAGTGGAAAAGAAG
AAGCCTAAAAAGAAATCATGTCTGCTGCTCTAGCGGCCGCACAGCTGTATACACGTGCAAGCCAGCCAGA
ACTCGCCCCGGAAGACCCCGAGGATCTCGAGCACCACCATCACCATCACCATCACTAAGTGATTAACCTC
AGGTGCAGGCTGCCTATCAGAAGGTGGTGGCTGGTGTGGCCAATGCCCTGGCTCACAAATACCACTGAGA
TCGATCTTTTTCCCTCTGCCAAAAATTATGGGGACATCATGAAGCCCCTTGAGCATCTGACTTCTGGCTA
ATAAAGGAAATTTATTTTCATTGCAATAGTGTGTTGGAATTTTTTGTGTCTCTCACTCGGAAGGACATAT
GGGAGGGCAAATCATTTAAAACATCAGAATGAGTATTTGGTTTAGAGTTTGGCAACATATGCCCATATGT
AACTAGCATAACCCCTTGGGGCCTCTAAACGGGTCTTGAGGGGTTTTTTGCTGAAAGCATGCGGAGGAAA
TTCTCCTTGAAGTTTCCCTGGTGTTCAAAGTAAAGGAGTTTGCACCAGACGCACCTCTGTTCACTGGTCC
GGCGTATTAAAACACGATACATTGTTATTAGTACATTTATTAAGCGCTAGATTCTGTGCGTTGTTGATTT
ACAGACAATTGTTGTACGTATTTTAATAATTCATTAAATTTATAATCTTTAGGGTGGTATGTTAGAGCGA
AAATCAAATGATTTTCAGCGTCTTTATATCTGAATTTAAATATTAAATCCTCAATAGATTTGTAAAATAG
GTTTCGATTAGTTTCAAACAAGGGTTGTTTTTCCGAACCGATGGCTGGACTATCTAATGGATTTTCGCTC
AACGCCACAAAACTTGCCAAATCTTGTAGCAGCAATCTAGCTTTGTCGATATTCGTTTGTGTTTTGTTTT
GTAATAAAGGTTCGACGTCGTTCAAAATATTATGCGCTTTTGTATTTCTTTCATCACTGTCGTTAGTGTA
CAATTGACTCGACGTAAACACGTTAAATAGAGCTTGGACATATTTAACATCGGGCGTGTTAGCTTTATTA
GGCCGATTATCGTCGTCGTCCCAACCCTCGTCGTTAGAAGTTGCTTCCGAAGACGATTTTGCCATAGCCA
CACGACGCCTATTAATTGTGTCGGCTAACACGTCCGCGATCAAATTTGTAGTTGAGCTTTTTGGAATTGC
GATCGCATAACTTCGTATAGCATACATTATACGAAGTTATAAGCTCGGAACGCTGCGCTCGGTCGTTCGG
CTGCGGCGAGCGGTATCAGCTCACTCAAAGGCGGTAATACGGTTATCCACAGAATCAGGGGATAACGCAG
GAAAGAACATGTGAGCAAAAGGCCAGCAAAAGGCCAGGAACCGTAAAAAGGCCGCGTTGCTGGCGTTTTT
CCATAGGCTCCGCCCCCTGACGAGCATCACAAAAATCGACGCTCAAGTCAGAGGTGGCGAAACCCGACAG
GACTATAAAGATACCAGGCGTTTCCCCCTGGAAGCTCCCTCGTGCGCTCTCCTGTTCCGACCCTGCCGCT
TACCGGATACCTGTCCGCCTTTCTCCCTTCGGGAAGCGTGGCGCTTTCTCATAGCTCACGCTGTAGGTAT
CTCAGTTCGGTGTAGGTCGTTCGCTCCAAGCTGGGCTGTGTGCACGAACCCCCCGTTCAGCCCGACCGCT
GCGCCTTATCCGGTAACTATCGTCTTGAGTCCAACCCGGTAAGACACGACTTATCGCCACTGGCAGCAGC
CACTGGTAACAGGATTAGCAGAGCGAGGTATGTAGGCGGTGCTACAGAGTTCTTGAAGTGGTGGCCTAAC
TACGGCTACACTAGAAGAACAGTATTTGGTATCTGCGCTCTGCTGAAGCCAGTTACCTTCGGAAAAAGAG
TTGGTAGCTCTTGATCCGGCAAACAAACCACCGCTGGTAGCGGTGGTTTTTTTGTTTGCAAGCAGCAGAT
TACGCGCAGAAAAAAAGGATCTCAAGAAGATCCTTTGTTACCAATGCTTAATCAGTGAGGCACCTATCTC
AGCGATCTGTCTATTTCGTTCATCCATAGTTGCCTGACTCCCCGTCGTGTAGATAACTACGATACGGGAG
GGCTTACCATCTGGCCCCAGTGCTGCAATGATACCGCGAGACCCACGCTCACCGGCTCCAGATTTATCAG
CAATAAACCAGCCAGCCGGAAGGGCCGAGCGCAGAAGTGGTCCTGCAACTTTATCCGCCTCCATCCAGTC
TATTAATTGTTGCCGGGAAGCTAGAGTAAGTAGTTCGCCAGTTAATAGTTTGCGCAACGTTGTTGCCATT
GCTACAGGCATCGTGGTGTCACGCTCGTCGTTTGGTATGGCTTCATTCAGCTCCGGTTCCCAACGATCAA
GGCGAGTTACATGATCCCCCATGTTGTGCAAAAAAGCGGTTAGCTCCTTCGGTCCTCCGATCGTTGTCAG
AAGTAAGTTGGCCGCAGTGTTATCACTCATGGTTATGGCAGCACTGCATAATTCTCTTACTGTCATGCCA
TCCGTAAGATGCTTTTCTGTGACTGGTGAGTACTCAACCAAGTCATTCTGAGAATAGTGTATGCGGCGAC
CGAGTTGCTCTTGCCCGGCGTCAATACGGGATAATACCGCGCCACATAGCAGAACTTTAAAAGTGCTCAT
CATTGGAAAACGTTCTTCGGGGCGAAAACTCTCAAGGATCTTACCGCTGTTGAGATCCAGTTCGATGTAA
CCCACTCGTGCACCCAACTGATCTTCAGCATCTTTTACTTTCACCAGCGTTTCTGGGTGAGCAAAAACAG
GAAGGCAAAATGCCGCAAAAAAGGGAATAAGGGCGACACGGAAATGTTGAATACTCATACTCTTCCTTTT
TCAATATTATTGAAGCATTTATCAGGGTTATTGTCTCATGTCCGCGCGTT
Features (pLannotate 1.2.2; 24 found; start..end, strand, type, name):
      4..39      +  CDS            lef2 (fragment): baculovirus late expression factor 2
    181..1008    +  misc_recomb    baculovirus recombination region (lef2/ORF603): contains ORF603 and part of lef2
   1020..1379    +  enhancer       CMV enhancer (fragment): human cytomegalovirus immediate early enhancer
   1381..1580    +  promoter       CMV promoter: human cytomegalovirus (CMV) immediate early promoter
   1732..1862    +  intron         chimeric intron (fragment): chimera between introns from chicken β-actin and rabbit β-globin
   1931..1949    +  promoter       T7 promoter: promoter for bacteriophage T7 RNA polymerase
   1950..1974    +  protein_bind   lac operator: The lac repressor binds to the lac operator to inhibit transcription in E. coli. This inhibition can be relieved by adding lactose or isopropyl-β-D-thiogalactopyranoside (IPTG). lac repressor encoded by lacI
   1990..2099    +  promoter       p10 promoter: baculovirus promoter for expression in insect cells
   2168..2440    +  CDS            RALGDS (fragment): GNDS_HUMAN - Also known as KIAA1308, RGF. Experimental evidence at protein level: Swiss-Prot protein existence level 1. Stimulates the dissociation of GDP from the Ras-related RalA and RalB GTPases which allows GTP binding and activation of the GTPases. Interacts and acts as an effector molecule for R-Ras, H-Ras, K-Ras, and Rap. From Homo sapiens (Human).
   2456..3172    +  CDS            YPet: YPet is a basic (constitutively fluorescent) yellow fluorescent protein published in 2005, derived from Aequorea victoria. It has moderate acid sensitivity.
   3390..3414    +  CDS            3xFLAG (fragment): three tandem FLAG® epitope tags
   3425..4141    +  CDS            mCerulean3: mCerulean3 is a basic (constitutively fluorescent) cyan fluorescent protein published in 2011, derived from Aequorea victoria. It is reported to be a somewhat slowly-maturing monomer with very low acid sensitivity.
   4142..4162    +  misc_feature   MCS (fragment): multiple cloning site
   4169..4720    +  CDS            RAP1A: RAP1A_BOVIN - Experimental evidence at protein level: Swiss-Prot protein existence level 1. Induces morphological reversion of a cell line transformed by a Ras oncogene. Counteracts the mitogenic function of Ras, at least partly because it can interact with Ras GAPs and RAF in a competitive manner. Together with ITGB1BP1, regulates KRIT1 localization to microtubules and membranes. Plays a role in nerve growth factor (NGF)- induced neurite outgrowth. Plays a role in the regulation of embryonic blood vessel formation. Involved in the establishment of basal endothelial barrier function. May be in
   4753..4785    +  CDS            HSV tag: HSV (herpes simplex virus) epitope tag
   4795..4812    +  CDS            6xHis: 6xHis affinity tag
   4827..4895    +  CDS            HBB (fragment): HBB_PONPY - Experimental evidence at transcript level: Swiss-Prot protein existence level 2. Involved in oxygen transport from the lung to the various peripheral tissues. From Pongo pygmaeus (Bornean orangutan).
   4970..5025    +  polyA_signal   β-globin poly(A) signal: rabbit β-globin polyadenylation signal (Gil and Proudfoot, 1987)
   5113..5160    +  terminator     T7 terminator: transcription terminator for bacteriophage T7 RNA polymerase
   5173..5878    +  misc_recomb    baculovirus recombination region (ORF1629): contains part of ORF1629
   5887..5920    +  protein_bind   loxP: Cre-mediated recombination occurs in the 8-bp core sequence (GCATACAT). Cre recombinase
   6088..6675    -  rep_origin     ori: high-copy-number ColE1/pMB1/pBR322/pUC origin of replication
   6688..7548    -  CDS            AmpR: β-lactamase; bla; confers resistance to ampicillin, carbenicillin, and related antibiotics
   7549..7600    -  promoter       AmpR promoter (fragment): bla
