[The description below was written by a language model from this plasmid's Addgene catalogue record and pLannotate feature annotations shown in this document.]
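Description:
Rap1A FLARE is a 7.6 kb mammalian expression plasmid built on the pTriEx backbone that encodes a genetically encoded FRET biosensor for the small GTPase Rap1A. It is maintained in E. coli as a high-copy plasmid through a ColE1/pUC-type origin and selected with ampicillin via the β-lactamase (AmpR) gene.

The annotated open reading frame region runs, in order, from a fragment of human RalGDS (the Ras/Rap-binding domain listed in the catalogue as the RalGDS RBD), through the yellow fluorescent protein YPet, a spacer region containing a short FLAG-like fragment, and the cyan fluorescent protein mCerulean3, to Rap1A at the C-terminal end. This layout suggests a single-chain design. RalGDS acts as an effector for Rap, so the expected mechanism is that its binding domain engages activated Rap1A within the same chain and alters energy transfer between the mCerulean3 donor and YPet acceptor. The record itself gives the purpose only as "Rap1A biosensor". Backbone HSV and 6xHis tag sequences lie downstream of Rap1A, but the table does not show whether they are translated.

Expression elements are the standard pTriEx multi-host set: a CMV enhancer with an annotated CMV promoter and chimeric intron fragment for mammalian cells, a T7 promoter with lac operator for E. coli, and the baculovirus p10 promoter for insect cells, followed by a rabbit β-globin poly(A) signal and T7 terminator. Flanking lef2/ORF603 and ORF1629 regions permit recombination into baculovirus, and a loxP site is also present. The associated publication used the sensor for lattice light-sheet FRET imaging of Rap1 activity.
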