Addgene plasmid #134926: Rap1A FLARE
Purpose: Rap1A biosensor
Depositing lab: Klaus Hahn. Depositing organization: University of North Carolina at Chapel Hill. Publication: Software for lattice light-sheet imaging of FRET biosensors, illustrated with a new Rap1 biosensor. O'Shaughnessy EC, Stone OJ, LaFosse PK, Azoitei ML, Tsygankov D, Heddleston JM, Legant WR, Wittchen ES, Burridge K, Elston TC, Betzig E, Chew TL, Adalsteinsson D, Hahn KM. J Cell Biol. 2019 Sep 2;218(9):3153-3160. doi: 10.1083/jcb.201903019. Epub 2019 Aug 23. PubMed 31444239.
Backbone
  Vector backbone: pTriEx
  Backbone size w/o insert (bp): 5000
  Total vector size (bp): 7610
  Vector type: Mammalian Expression
Growth in bacteria
  Bacterial resistance: Ampicillin, 100 μg/mL
  Growth temperature: 37°C
  Growth strain: DH5alpha
  Copy number: High Copy
Gene/Insert
  Gene/Insert name: Rap1A, mCerulean3, RaIGDS RBD, YPet
  Species: H. sapiens (human)
Terms and licenses: Academic/Nonprofit Terms; Industry Terms: Not Available to Industry
How to cite: Rap1A FLARE was a gift from Klaus Hahn (Addgene plasmid # 134926 ; http://n2t.net/addgene:134926 ; RRID:Addgene_134926)
